Addgene plasmid #172716: pPEgRNA
Purpose: Delivery of guide RNA for prime editing
Depositing lab: Tilmann Weber. Depositing organization: Danmarks Tekniske Universitet. Publication: A versatile genetic engineering toolkit for E. coli based on CRISPR-prime editing. Tong Y, Jorgensen TS, Whitford CM, Weber T, Lee SY. Nat Commun. 2021 Sep 1;12(1):5206. doi: 10.1038/s41467-021-25541-3. PubMed 34471126.
Backbone
  Vector backbone: pgRNA-bacteria
  Backbone size w/o insert (bp): 2488
  Vector type: Bacterial Expression
Growth in bacteria
  Bacterial resistance: Ampicillin, 100 μg/mL
  Growth temperature: 37°C
  Growth strain: DH5alpha
  Copy number: High Copy
Gene/Insert
  Gene/Insert name: gRNA
  gRNA/shRNA sequence: scaffold: gttttagagctagaaatagcaagttaaaataaggctagtccgttatcaacttgaaaaagtggcaccgagtcggtgc
  Species: Synthetic
  Insert size (bp): 76
  Cloning method: Gibson Cloning
Terms and licenses: Academic/Nonprofit Terms; Industry Terms: Not Available to Industry
Depositor comments: Please visit https://www.biorxiv.org/content/10.1101/2020.09.02.279141v1 for bioRxiv preprint.
How to cite: pPEgRNA was a gift from Tilmann Weber (Addgene plasmid # 172716 ; http://n2t.net/addgene:172716 ; RRID:Addgene_172716)
