[The description below was written by a language model from this plasmid's Addgene catalogue record and pLannotate feature annotations shown in this document.]
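Description:
pPEgRNA is a small (about 2.6 kb) bacterial expression plasmid built on the pgRNA-bacteria backbone and intended to deliver the guide RNA component for CRISPR prime editing in E. coli. It is propagated as a high-copy plasmid through a ColE1/pUC-type origin of replication and is selected with ampicillin by means of a β-lactamase (AmpR) gene driven by its native bla promoter.

The payload is a compact guide RNA expression cassette. A strong constitutive synthetic bacterial promoter, J23119 in the version modified to end with an SpeI site, sits directly upstream of the 76-nt Streptococcus pyogenes Cas9 gRNA scaffold. In the annotated sequence the scaffold begins immediately after the promoter, so no spacer is annotated, and no 3' extension is annotated either. This suggests the plasmid serves as an empty entry vector into which a target-specific spacer and the prime-editing extension (primer binding site and reverse transcriptase template) would be added; the record lists Gibson assembly as the cloning method but does not spell out this workflow. Downstream, transcription is stopped by the rrnB T1 terminator, preceded by a 5S rRNA segment that belongs to the same rrnB region, and a further putative bacterial terminator spans the sequence origin upstream of the promoter, helping to insulate the cassette. A short hit annotated as a capTEV tag fragment lies between the scaffold and the terminator; at only 18 nt it is most likely an incidental match rather than a functional coding element.

The plasmid encodes no Cas9 nickase or reverse transcriptase, so it must be paired with a separate construct supplying the prime editor protein.
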