Features (pLannotate 1.2.2; 9 found; start..end, strand, type, name):
     37..71      +  promoter       J23119(SpeI) promoter: bacterial promoter (Registry of Standard Biological Parts BBa J23119) modified to end with an SpeI site
     72..147     +  misc_RNA       gRNA scaffold: guide RNA scaffold for the Streptococcus pyogenes CRISPR/Cas9 system
    213..230     +  CDS            capTEV™ (fragment): composite tag for in vivo biotinylation, TEV protease cleavage, and 6xHis tagging
    337..452     +  ncRNA          5S rRNA: Accession: RF00001 - 5S ribosomal RNA
    456..502     +  terminator     rrnB T1 terminator: transcription terminator T1 from the E. coli rrnB gene
    726..1314    -  rep_origin     ori: high-copy-number ColE1/pMB1/pBR322/pUC origin of replication
   1485..2345    -  CDS            AmpR: β-lactamase; bla; confers resistance to ampicillin, carbenicillin, and related antibiotics
   2346..2450    -  promoter       AmpR promoter: bla
   2540..19      -  terminator     bacterial terminator (across the origin): putative bacterial transcription terminator
>Addgene plasmid #172716 | pPEgRNA | addgene full sequence | sequence record 342966 | Addgene NGS Result
TTTCGCTAAGGATGATTTCTGGAATTCTAAAGATCTTTGACAGCTAGCTCAGTCCTAGGTATAATACTAG
TGTTTTAGAGCTAGAAATAGCAAGTTAAAATAAGGCTAGTCCGTTATCAACTTGAAAAAGTGGCACCGAG
TCGGTGCTTTTTTTGAAGCTTGGGCCCGAACAAAAACTCATCTCAGAAGAGGATCTGAATAGCGCCGTCG
ACCATCATCATCATCATCATTGAGTTTAAACGGTCTCCAGCTTGGCTGTTTTGGCGGATGAGAGAAGATT
TTCAGCCTGATACAGATTAAATCAGAACGCAGAAGCGGTCTGATAAAACAGAATTTGCCTGGCGGCAGTA
GCGCGGTGGTCCCACCTGACCCCATGCCGAACTCAGAAGTGAAACGCCGTAGCGCCGATGGTAGTGTGGG
GTCTCCCCATGCGAGAGTAGGGAACTGCCAGGCATCAAATAAAACGAAAGGCTCAGTCGAAAGACTGGGC
CTTTCGTTTTATCTGTTGTTTGTCGGTGAACTGGATCCTTACTCGAGTCTAGACTGCAGGCTTCCTCGCT
CACTGACTCGCTGCGCTCGGTCGTTCGGCTGCGGCGAGCGGTATCAGCTCACTCAAAGGCGGTAATACGG
TTATCCACAGAATCAGGGGATAACGCAGGAAAGAACATGTGAGCAAAAGGCCAGCAAAAGGCCAGGAACC
GTAAAAAGGCCGCGTTGCTGGCGTTTTTCCACAGGCTCCGCCCCCCTGACGAGCATCACAAAAATCGACG
CTCAAGTCAGAGGTGGCGAAACCCGACAGGACTATAAAGATACCAGGCGTTTCCCCCTGGAAGCTCCCTC
GTGCGCTCTCCTGTTCCGACCCTGCCGCTTACCGGATACCTGTCCGCCTTTCTCCCTTCGGGAAGCGTGG
CGCTTTCTCATAGCTCACGCTGTAGGTATCTCAGTTCGGTGTAGGTCGTTCGCTCCAAGCTGGGCTGTGT
GCACGAACCCCCCGTTCAGCCCGACCGCTGCGCCTTATCCGGTAACTATCGTCTTGAGTCCAACCCGGTA
AGACACGACTTATCGCCACTGGCAGCAGCCACTGGTAACAGGATTAGCAGAGCGAGGTATGTAGGCGGTG
CTACAGAGTTCTTGAAGTGGTGGCCTAACTACGGCTACACTAGAAGAACAGTATTTGGTATCTGCGCTCT
GCTGAAGCCAGTTACCTTCGGAAAAAGAGTTGGTAGCTCTTGATCCGGCAAACAAACCACCGCTGGTAGC
GGTGGTTTTTTTGTTTGCAAGCAGCAGATTACGCGCAGAAAAAAAGGATCTCAAGAAGATCCTTTGATCT
TTTCTACGGGGTCTGACGCTCAGTGGAACGAAAACTCACGTTAAGGGATTTTGGTCATGAGATTATCAAA
AAGGATCTTCACCTAGATCCTTTTAAATTAAAAATGAAGTTTTAAATCAATCTAAAGTATATATGAGTAA
ACTTGGTCTGACAGTTACCAATGCTTAATCAGTGAGGCACCTATCTCAGCGATCTGTCTATTTCGTTCAT
CCATAGTTGCCTGACTCCCCGTCGTGTAGATAACTACGATACGGGAGGGCTTACCATCTGGCCCCAGTGC
TGCAATGATACCGCGAGACCCACGCTCACCGGCTCCAGATTTATCAGCAATAAACCAGCCAGCCGGAAGG
GCCGAGCGCAGAAGTGGTCCTGCAACTTTATCCGCCTCCATCCAGTCTATTAATTGTTGCCGGGAAGCTA
GAGTAAGTAGTTCGCCAGTTAATAGTTTGCGCAACGTTGTTGCCATTGCTACAGGCATCGTGGTGTCACG
CTCGTCGTTTGGTATGGCTTCATTCAGCTCCGGTTCCCAACGATCAAGGCGAGTTACATGATCCCCCATG
TTGTGCAAAAAAGCGGTTAGCTCCTTCGGTCCTCCGATCGTTGTCAGAAGTAAGTTGGCCGCAGTGTTAT
CACTCATGGTTATGGCAGCACTGCATAATTCTCTTACTGTCATGCCATCCGTAAGATGCTTTTCTGTGAC
TGGTGAGTACTCAACCAAGTCATTCTGAGAATAGTGTATGCGGCGACCGAGTTGCTCTTGCCCGGCGTCA
ATACGGGATAATACCGCGCCACATAGCAGAACTTTAAAAGTGCTCATCATTGGAAAACGTTCTTCGGGGC
GAAAACTCTCAAGGATCTTACCGCTGTTGAGATCCAGTTCGATGTAACCCACTCGTGCACCCAACTGATC
TTCAGCATCTTTTACTTTCACCAGCGTTTCTGGGTGAGCAAAAACAGGAAGGCAAAATGCCGCAAAAAAG
GGAATAAGGGCGACACGGAAATGTTGAATACTCATACTCTTCCTTTTTCAATATTATTGAAGCATTTATC
AGGGTTATTGTCTCATGAGCGGATACATATTTGAATGTATTTAGAAAAATAAACAAATAGGGGTTCCGCG
CACATTTCCCCGAAAAGTGCCACCTGACGTCTAAGAAACCATTATTATCATGACATTAACCTATAAAAAT
AGGCGTATCACGAGGCAGAATTTCAGATAAAAAAAATCCTTAGC
